>Addgene plasmid #83288 | pcDNA3-ProCY | addgene full sequence | sequence record 405321 | Addgene NGS Result
GACATTGATTATTGACTAGTTATTAATAGTAATCAATTACGGGGTCATTAGTTCATAGCCCATATATGGA
GTTCCGCGTTACATAACTTACGGTAAATGGCCCGCCTGGCTGACCGCCCAACGACCCCCGCCCATTGACG
TCAATAATGACGTATGTTCCCATAGTAACGCCAATAGGGACTTTCCATTGACGTCAATGGGTGGAGTATT
TACGGTAAACTGCCCACTTGGCAGTACATCAAGTGTATCATATGCCAAGTACGCCCCCTATTGACGTCAA
TGACGGTAAATGGCCCGCCTGGCATTATGCCCAGTACATGACCTTATGGGACTTTCCTACTTGGCAGTAC
ATCTACGTATTAGTCATCGCTATTACCATGGTGATGCGGTTTTGGCAGTACATCAATGGGCGTGGATAGC
GGTTTGACTCACGGGGATTTCCAAGTCTCCACCCCATTGACGTCAATGGGAGTTTGTTTTGGCACCAAAA
TCAACGGGACTTTCCAAAATGTCGTAACAACTCCGCCCCATTGACGCAAATGGGCGGTAGGCGTGTACGG
TGGGAGGTCTATATAAGCAGAGCTCTCTGGCTAACTAGAGAACCCACTGCTTACTGGCTTATCGAAATTA
ATACGACTCACTATAGGGAGACCCAAGCTTGCCGCCACCATGGTGAGCAAGGGCGAGGAGCTGTTCACCG
GGGTGGTGCCCATCCTGGTCGAGCTGGACGGCGACGTAAACGGCCACAGGTTCAGCGTGTCCGGCGAGGG
CGAGGGCGATGCCACCTACGGCAAGCTGACCCTGAAGTTCATCTGCACCACCGGCAAGCTGCCCGTGCCC
TGGCCCACCCTCGTGACCACCCTGACCTGGGGCGTGCAGTGCTTCAGCCGCTACCCCGACCACATGAAGC
AGCACGACTTCTTCAAGTCCGCCATGCCCGAAGGCTACGTCCAGGAGCGTACCATCTTCTTCAAGGACGA
CGGCAACTACAAGACCCGCGCCGAGGTGAAGTTCGAGGGCGACACCCTGGTGAACCGCATCGAGCTGAAG
GGCATCGACTTCAAGGAGGACGGCAACATCCTGGGGCACAAGCTGGAGTACAACTACATCAGCCACAACG
TCTATATCACCGCCGACAAGCAGAAGAACGGCATCAAGGCCCACTTCAAGATCCGCCACAACATCGAGGA
CGGCAGCGTGCAGCTCGCCGACCACTACCAGCAGAACACCCCCATCGGCGACGGCCCCGTGCTGCTGCCC
GACAACCACTACCTGAGCACCCAGTCCGCCCTGAGCAAAGACCCCAACGAGAAGCGCGATCACATGGTCC
TGCTGGAGTTCGTGACCGCCGCCCTGCAGCGCCCAGTGCTGCGCAGCGTGAACAGCCGCGAGCCTAGCCA
GGTGATCTTCTGCAACCGCAGCCCACGCGTGGTGCTGCCTGTGTGGCTGAACTTCGACGGCGAGCCGCAG
CCTTACCCTACCCTGCCACCCGGCACCGGCCGCCGCATCCACAGCTACCGCGGCCACCTGTGGCTGTTCC
GCGACGCCGACACCCACGACGGCCTGCTGGTGAACCAGACCGAGCTGTTCGTGCCAAGCCTGAACGTGGA
CGGCCAGCCGATCTTCGCCAACATCACCCTGCCTGGATCCGCAGGATCAAGCGCAGGTGGCTCTGCAGGT
GGTAGCGGAGCAGGTTCAGCAGGTGGTGAGCTCGACCTTGATTTAGAGATGTTGGCTCCATACATCCCCA
TGGATGATGACTTCCAGCTTCGCAGTTTTGGTACCGAGTTATTCACTGGTGTTGTCCCAATTTTGGTTGA
ATTAGATGGTGATGTTAATGGTCACAAATTTTCTGTCTCCGGTGAAGGTGAAGGTGATGCTACGTACGGT
AAATTGACCTTAAAATTACTCTGTACTACTGGTAAATTGCCAGTTCCATGGCCAACCTTAGTCACTACTT
TAGGTTATGGTGTTCAATGTTTTGCTAGATACCCAGATCATATGAAACAACATGACTTTTTCAAGTCTGC
CATGCCAGAAGGTTATGTTCAAGAAAGAACTATTTTTTTCAAAGATGACGGTAACTACAAGACCAGAGCT
GAAGTCAAGTTTGAAGGTGATACCTTAGTTAATAGAATCGAATTAAAAGGTATTGATTTTAAAGAAGATG
GTAACATTTTAGGTCACAAATTGGAATACAACTATAACTCTCACAATGTTTACATCACTGCTGACAAACA
AAAGAATGGTATCAAAGCTAACTTCAAAATTAGACACAACATTGAAGATGGTGGTGTTCAATTAGCTGAC
CATTATCAACAAAATACTCCAATTGGTGATGGTCCAGTCTTGTTACCAGACAACCATTACTTATCCTATC
AATCTGCCTTATTCAAAGATCCAAACGAAAAGAGAGACCACATGGTCTTGTTAGAATTTTTGACTGCTGC
TGGTATTACCGAGGGTATGAATGAATTGTACAAAGAATTCTAATCTAGAGGGCCCTATTCTATAGTGTCA
CCTAAATGCTAGAGCTCGCTGATCAGCCTCGACTGTGCCTTCTAGTTGCCAGCCATCTGTTGTTTGCCCC
TCCCCCGTGCCTTCCTTGACCCTGGAAGGTGCCACTCCCACTGTCCTTTCCTAATAAAATGAGGAAATTG
CATCGCATTGTCTGAGTAGGTGTCATTCTATTCTGGGGGGTGGGGTGGGGCAGGACAGCAAGGGGGAGGA
TTGGGAAGACAATAGCAGGCATGCTGGGGATGCGGTGGGCTCTATGGCTTCTGAGGCGGAAAGAACCAGC
TGGGGCTCTAGGGGGTATCCCC
[124 nt withheld, positions 2823-2946]
C
[91 nt withheld, positions 2948-3038]
A
[49 nt withheld, positions 3040-3088]
CCTTTGACGTTGGAGTCCACGTTCTTT
[37 nt withheld, positions 3116-3152]
ACCCTATCTCGGTCTATTCTTTTGATTTATAAGGGATTTTGCCGATTTCGGCCTATTGGTTAAAAAATGA
GCTGATTTAACAAAAATTTAACGCGAATTAATTCTGTGGAATGTGTGTCAGTTAGGGTGTGGAAAGTCCC
CAGGCTCCCCAGCAGGCAGAAGTATGCAAAGCATGCATCTCAATTAGTCAGCAACCAGGTGTGGAAAGTC
CCCAGGCTCCCCAGCAGGCAGAAGTATGCAAAGCATGCATCTCAATTAGTCAGCAACCATAGTCCCGCCC
CTAACTCCGCCCATCCCGCCCCTAACTCCGCCCAGTTCCGCCCATTCTCCGCCCCATGGCTGACTAATTT
TTTTTATTTATGCAGAGGCCGAGGCCGCCTCTGCCTCTGAGCTATTCCAGAAGTAGTGAGGAGGCTTTTT
TGGAGGCCTAGGCTTTTGCAAAAAGCTCCCGGGAGCTTGTATATCCATTTTCGGATCTGATCAAGAGACA
GGATGAGGATCGTTTCGCATGATTGAACAAGATGGATTGCACGCAGGTTCTCCGGCCGCTTGGGTGGAGA
GGCTATTCGGCTATGACTGGGCACAACAGACAATCGGCTGCTCTGATGCCGCCGTGTTCCGGCTGTCAGC
GCAGGGGCGCCCGGTTCTTTTTGTCAAGACCGACCTGTCCGGTGCCCTGAATGAACTGCAGGACGAGGCA
GCGCGGCTATCGTGGCTGGCCACGACGGGCGTTCCTTGCGCAGCTGTGCTCGACGTTGTCACTGAAGCGG
GAAGGGACTGGCTGCTATTGGGCGAAGTGCCGGGGCAGGATCTCCTGTCATCTCACCTTGCTCCTGCCGA
GAAAGTATCCATCATGGCTGATGCAATGCGGCGGCTGCATACGCTTGATCCGGCTACCTGCCCATTCGAC
CACCAAGCGAAACATCGCATCGAGCGAGCACGTACTCGGATGGAAGCCGGTCTTGTCGATCAGGATGATC
TGGACGAAGAGCATCAGGGGCTCGCGCCAGCCGAACTGTTCGCCAGGCTCAAGGCGCGCATGCCCGACGG
CGAGGATCTCGTCGTGACCCATGGCGATGCCTGCTTGCCGAATATCATGGTGGAAAATGGCCGCTTTTCT
GGATTCATCGACTGTGGCCGGCTGGGTGTGGCGGACCGCTATCAGGACATAGCGTTGGCTACCCGTGATA
TTGCTGAAGAGCTTGGCGGCGAATGGGCTGACCGCTTCCTCGTGCTTTACGGTATCGCCGCTCCCGATTC
GCAGCGCATCGCCTTCTATCGCCTTCTTGACGAGTTCTTCTGAGCGGGACTCTGGGGTTCGAAATGACCG
ACCAAGCGACGCCCAACCTGCCATCACGAGATTTCGATTCCACCGCCGCCTTCTATGAAAGGTTGGGCTT
CGGAATCGTTTTCCGGGACGCCGGCTGGATGATCCTCCAGCGCGGGGATCTCATGCTGGAGTTCTTCGCC
CACCCCAACTTGTTTATTGCAGCTTATAATGGTTACAAATAAAGCAATAGCATCACAAATTTCACAAATA
AAGCATTTTTTTCACTGCATTCTAGTTGTGGTTTGTCCAAACTCATCAATGTATCTTATCATGTCTGTAT
ACCGTCGACCTCTAGCTAGAGCTTGGCGTAATCATGGTCATAGCTGTTTCCTGTGTGAAATTGTTATCCG
CTCACAATTCCACACAACATACGAGCCGGAAGCATAAAGTGTAAAGCCTGGGGTGCCTAATGAGTGAGCT
AACTCACATTAATTGCGTTGCGCTCACTGCCCGCTTTCCAGTCGGGAAACCTGTCGTGCCAGCTGCATTA
ATGAATCGGCCAACGCGCGGGGAGAGGCGGTTTGCGTATTGGGCGCTCTTCCGCTTCCTCGCTCACTGAC
TCGCTGCGCTCGGTCGTTCGGCTGCGGCGAGCGGTATCAGCTCACTCAAAGGCGGTAATACGGTTATCCA
CAGAATCAGGGGATAACGCAGGAAAGAACATGTGAGCAAAAGGCCAGCAAAAGGCCAGGAACCGTAAAAA
GGCCGCGTTGCTGGCGTTTTTCCATAGGCTCCGCCCCCCTGACGAGCATCACAAAAATCGACGCTCAAGT
CAGAGGTGGCGAAACCCGACAGGACTATAAAGATACCAGGCGTTTCCCCCTGGAAGCTCCCTCGTGCGCT
CTCCTGTTCCGACCCTGCCGCTTACCGGATACCTGTCCGCCTTTCTCCCTTCGGGAAGCGTGGCGCTTTC
TCATAGCTCACGCTGTAGGTATCTCAGTTCGGTGTAGGTCGTTCGCTCCAAGCTGGGCTGTGTGCACGAA
CCCCCCGTTCAGCCCGACCGCTGCGCCTTATCCGGTAACTATCGTCTTGAGTCCAACCCGGTAAGACACG
ACTTATCGCCACTGGCAGCAGCCACTGGTAACAGGATTAGCAGAGCGAGGTATGTAGGCGGTGCTACAGA
GTTCTTGAAGTGGTGGCCTAACTACGGCTACACTAGAAGAACAGTATTTGGTATCTGCGCTCTGCTGAAG
CCAGTTACCTTCGGAAAAAGAGTTGGTAGCTCTTGATCCGGCAAACAAACCACCGCTGGTAGCGGTGGTT
TTTTTGTTTGCAAGCAGCAGATTACGCGCAGAAAAAAAGGATCTCAAGAAGATCCTTTGATCTTTTCTAC
GGGGTCTGACGCTCAGTGGAACGAAAACTCACGTTAAGGGATTTTGGTCATGAGATTATCAAAAAGGATC
TTCACCTAGATCCTTTTAAATTAAAAATGAAGTTTTAAATCAATCTAAAGTATATATGAGTAAACTTGGT
CTGACAGTTACCAATGCTTAATCAGTGAGGCACCTATCTCAGCGATCTGTCTATTTCGTTCATCCATAGT
TGCCTGACTCCCCGTCGTGTAGATAACTACGATACGGGAGGGCTTACCATCTGGCCCCAGTGCTGCAATG
ATACCGCGAGACCCACGCTCACCGGCTCCAGATTTATCAGCAATAAACCAGCCAGCCGGAAGGGCCGAGC
GCAGAAGTGGTCCTGCAACTTTATCCGCCTCCATCCAGTCTATTAATTGTTGCCGGGAAGCTAGAGTAAG
TAGTTCGCCAGTTAATAGTTTGCGCAACGTTGTTGCCATTGCTACAGGCATCGTGGTGTCACGCTCGTCG
TTTGGTATGGCTTCATTCAGCTCCGGTTCCCAACGATCAAGGCGAGTTACATGATCCCCCATGTTGTGCA
AAAAAGCGGTTAGCTCCTTCGGTCCTCCGATCGTTGTCAGAAGTAAGTTGGCCGCAGTGTTATCACTCAT
GGTTATGGCAGCACTGCATAATTCTCTTACTGTCATGCCATCCGTAAGATGCTTTTCTGTGACTGGTGAG
TACTCAACCAAGTCATTCTGAGAATAGTGTATGCGGCGACCGAGTTGCTCTTGCCCGGCGTCAATACGGG
ATAATACCGCGCCACATAGCAGAACTTTAAAAGTGCTCATCATTGGAAAACGTTCTTCGGGGCGAAAACT
CTCAAGGATCTTACCGCTGTTGAGATCCAGTTCGATGTAACCCACTCGTGCACCCAACTGATCTTCAGCA
TCTTTTACTTTCACCAGCGTTTCTGGGTGAGCAAAAACAGGAAGGCAAAATGCCGCAAAAAAGGGAATAA
GGGCGACACGGAAATGTTGAATACTCATACTCTTCCTTTTTCAATATTATTGAAGCATTTATCAGGGTTA
TTGTCTCATGAGCGGATACATATTTGAATGTATTTAGAAAAATAAACAAATAGGGGTTCCGCGCACATTT
CCCCGAAAAGTGCCACCTGACGTCGACGGATCGGGAGATCTCCCGATCCCCTATGGTGCACTCTCAGTAC
AATCTGCTCTGATGCCGCATAGTTAAGCCAGTATCTGCTCCCTGCTTGTGTGTTGGAGGTCGCTGAGTAG
TGCGCGAGCAAAATTTAAGCTACAACAAGGCAAGGCTTGACCGACAATTGCATGAAGAATCTGCTTAGGG
TTAGGCGTTTTGCGCTGCTTCGCGATGTACGGGCCAGATATACGCGTT
Features (pLannotate 1.2.2; 23 found; start..end, strand, type, name):
      1..380     +  enhancer       CMV enhancer: human cytomegalovirus immediate early enhancer
    381..584     +  promoter       CMV promoter: human cytomegalovirus (CMV) immediate early promoter
    580..613     +  LTR            5' LTR (truncated) (fragment): truncated 5' long terminal repeat (LTR) from HIV-1
    629..647     +  promoter       T7 promoter: promoter for bacteriophage T7 RNA polymerase
    676..1353    +  CDS            Enhanced Cyan-Emitting GFP: Enhanced Cyan-Emitting GFP is a basic (constitutively fluorescent) cyan fluorescent protein published in 2002, derived from Aequorea victoria.
   1309..1644    +  CDS            Vhl (fragment): VHL_RAT - Experimental evidence at protein level: Swiss-Prot protein existence level 1. Involved in the ubiquitination and subsequent proteasomal degradation via the von Hippel-Lindau ubiquitination complex. Seems to act as a target recruitment subunit in the E3 ubiquitin ligase complex and recruits hydroxylated hypoxia-inducible factor (HIF) under normoxic conditions. Involved in transcriptional repression through interaction with HIF1A, HIF1AN and histone deacetylases. Ubiquitinates, in an oxygen-responsive manner, ADRB2 (By similarity). From Rattus norvegicus (Rat).
   1774..2484    +  CDS            YPet: YPet is a basic (constitutively fluorescent) yellow fluorescent protein published in 2005, derived from Aequorea victoria. It has moderate acid sensitivity.
   2509..2527    -  promoter       SP6 promoter: promoter for bacteriophage SP6 RNA polymerase
   2553..2777    +  polyA_signal   bGH poly(A) signal: bovine growth hormone polyadenylation signal
   2781..2802    +  promoter       SV40 promoter (fragment): SV40 enhancer and early promoter
   2823..3251    +  rep_origin     f1 ori (sequence partly withheld): f1 bacteriophage origin of replication; arrow indicates direction of (+) strand synthesis
   3265..3594    +  promoter       SV40 promoter: SV40 enhancer and early promoter
   3661..4452    +  CDS            neo: KKA2_KLEPN - Also known as kan, nptII. Experimental evidence at protein level: Swiss-Prot protein existence level 1. Resistance to kanamycin, neomycin, paromomycin, ribostamycin, butirosin and gentamicin B. From Klebsiella pneumoniae.
   4476..4634    +  CDS            ble (fragment): BLE_KLEPN - Experimental evidence at protein level: Swiss-Prot protein existence level 1. Binding protein with a strong affinity to the bleomycin family of antibiotics. Binds to CL990; an antimitotic-antibiotic compound. From Klebsiella pneumoniae.
   4629..4750    +  polyA_signal   SV40 poly(A) signal: SV40 polyadenylation signal
   4823..4839    -  protein_bind   lac operator: The lac repressor binds to the lac operator to inhibit transcription in E. coli. This inhibition can be relieved by adding lactose or isopropyl-β-D-thiogalactopyranoside (IPTG). lac repressor encoded by lacI
   4847..4877    -  promoter       lac promoter: promoter for the E. coli lac operon
   4892..4913    -  protein_bind   CAP binding site: CAP binding activates transcription in the presence of cAMP. E. coli catabolite activator protein
   4926..5018    -  CDS            lacI (fragment): lac repressor; lacI; The lac repressor binds to the lac operator to inhibit transcription in E. coli. This inhibition can be relieved by adding lactose or isopropyl-β-D-thiogalactopyranoside (IPTG).
   5201..5789    -  rep_origin     ori: high-copy-number ColE1/pMB1/pBR322/pUC origin of replication
   5960..6820    -  CDS            AmpR: β-lactamase; bla; confers resistance to ampicillin, carbenicillin, and related antibiotics
   6821..6925    -  promoter       AmpR promoter: bla
   6984..7036    -  misc_feature   bom (fragment): basis of mobility region from pBR322
