[The description below was written by a language model from this plasmid's Addgene catalogue record and pLannotate feature annotations shown in this document.]
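Description:
pcDNA3-ProCY is a mammalian expression plasmid built on the pcDNA3 backbone that encodes ProCY, a synthetic, genetically encoded FRET sensor developed for reporting hypoxia and prolyl hydroxylase activity. It is propagated in E. coli as a high-copy plasmid through a ColE1/pUC-type origin with ampicillin selection (AmpR under its own bla promoter). An f1 origin is also present. For selection in mammalian cells, an SV40 early promoter drives a neomycin phosphotransferase gene followed by an SV40 polyadenylation signal, which allows G418 selection of stable transfectants.

The sensor insert of roughly 1.9 kb sits between HindIII and XbaI sites, downstream of the CMV immediate-early enhancer and promoter and upstream of the bovine growth hormone polyadenylation signal. T7 and SP6 phage promoters flank the cloning region. The annotated open reading frame consists of an enhanced cyan fluorescent protein at the N-terminal end, a fragment matching the von Hippel-Lindau (VHL) protein, an unannotated stretch of about 130 bp, and the yellow fluorescent protein YPet. VHL recognises prolyl-hydroxylated hypoxia-inducible factor, so the design is consistent with a sensor in which hydroxylation of a substrate peptide triggers intramolecular binding to the VHL domain and changes energy transfer between the cyan donor and yellow acceptor. However, the feature table does not identify the segment between VHL and YPet, so its identity as a substrate sequence is an inference. Short hits to an HIV-1 LTR, ble, lacI and bom are small fragments, probably backbone remnants or annotation artefacts. The sequenced record of 7,190 nt is close to the listed total size of about 7.3 kb. The plasmid is used to express the sensor in transfected mammalian cells for ratiometric fluorescence imaging.
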