Addgene plasmid #83288: pcDNA3-ProCY
Purpose: Express ProCY sensor
Depositing lab: Huiwang Ai. Depositing organization: University of California, Riverside. Publication: A Genetically Encoded FRET Sensor for Hypoxia and Prolyl Hydroxylases. Youssef S, Ren W, Ai HW. ACS Chem Biol. 2016 Jul 14. 10.1021/acschembio.6b00330 PubMed 27385075.
Backbone
  Vector backbone: pcDNA3
  Backbone size w/o insert (bp): 5400
  Total vector size (bp): 7300
  Vector type: Mammalian Expression
  Selectable markers: Neomycin (select with G418)
Growth in bacteria
  Bacterial resistance: Ampicillin, 100 μg/mL
  Growth temperature: 37°C
  Growth strain: DH5alpha
  Copy number: High Copy
Gene/Insert
  Gene/Insert name: ProCY fluorescent sensor
  Species: Synthetic
  Insert size (bp): 1900
  Promoter: CMV
  Cloning method: Restriction Enzyme; 5′ cloning site HindIII (not destroyed); 3′ cloning site XbaI (not destroyed)
  Sequencing primers: 5′ pCMV; 3′ SP6
Terms and licenses: Academic/Nonprofit Terms; Industry Terms: Not Available to Industry
How to cite: pcDNA3-ProCY was a gift from Huiwang Ai (Addgene plasmid # 83288 ; http://n2t.net/addgene:83288 ; RRID:Addgene_83288)
