>Addgene plasmid #83288 | pcDNA3-ProCY | addgene partial sequence | sequence record 163934 | CMV-F 5'-CGCAAATGGGCGGTAGGCGTG-3'
GCAGAGCTCTCTGGCTAACTAGAGAACCCACTGCTTACTGGCTTATCGAAATTAATACGACTCACTATAG
GGAGACCCAAGCTTGCCGCCACCATGGTGAGCAAGGGCGAGGAGCTGTTCACCGGGGTGGTGCCCATCCT
GGTCGAGCTGGACGGCGACGTAAACGGCCACAGGTTCAGCGTGTCCGGCGAGGGCGAGGGCGATGCCACC
TACGGCAAGCTGACCCTGAAGTTCATCTGCACCACCGGCAAGCTGCCCGTGCCCTGGCCCACCCTCGTGA
CCACCCTGACCTGGGGCGTGCAGTGCTTCAGCCGCTACCCCGACCACATGAAGCAGCACGACTTCTTCAA
GTCCGCCATGCCCGAAGGCTACGTCCAGGAGCGTACCATCTTCTTCAAGGACGACGGCAACTACAAGACC
CGCGCCGAGGTGAAGTTCGAGGGCGACACCCTGGTGAACCGCATCGAGCTGAAGGGCATCGACTTCAAGG
AGGACGGCAACATCCTGGGGCACAAGCTGGAGTACAACTACATCAGCCACAACGTCTATATCACCGCCGA
CAAGCAGAAGAACGGCATCAAGGCCCACTTCAAGATCCGCCACAACATCGAGGACGGCAGCGTGCAGCTC
GCCGACCACTACCAGCAGAACACCCCCATCGGCGACGGCCCCGTGCTGCTGCCCGACAACCACTACCTGA
GCACCCAGTCCGCCCTGAGCAAAGACCCCAACGAGAAGCGCGATCACATGGTCCTGCTGGAGTTCGTGAC
CGCCGCCCTGCAGCGCCCAGTGCTGCGCAGCGTGAACAGCCGCGAGCCTAGC
