>Addgene plasmid #83288 | pcDNA3-ProCY | addgene partial sequence | sequence record 163935 | BGH-rev 5'-TAGAAGGCACAGTCGAGG-3'
CTATAGAATAGGGCCCTCTAGATTAGAATTCTTTGTACAATTCATTCATACCCTCGGTAATACCAGCAGC
AGTCAAAAATTCTAACAAGACCATGTGGTCTCTCTTTTCGTTTGGATCTTTGAATAAGGCAGATTGATAG
GATAAGTAATGGTTGTCTGGTAACAAGACTGGACCATCACCAATTGGAGTATTTTGTTGATAATGGTCAG
CTAATTGAACACCACCATCTTCAATGTTGTGTCTAATTTTGAAGTTAGCTTTGATACCATTCTTTTGTTT
GTCAGCAGTGATGTAAACATTGTGAGAGTTATAGTTGTATTCCAATTTGTGACCTAAAATGTTACCATCT
TCTTTAAAATCAATACCTTTTAATTCGATTCTATTAACTAAGGTATCACCTTCAAACTTGACTTCAGCTC
TGGTCTTGTAGTTACCGTCATCTTTGAAAAAAATAGTTCTTTCTTGAACATAACCTTCTGGCATGGCAGA
CTTGAAAAAGTCATGTTGTTTCATATGATCTGGGTATCTAGCAAAACATTGAACACCATAACCTAAAGTA
GTGACTAAGGTTGGCCATGGAACTGGCAATTTACCAGTAGTACAGAGTAATTTTAAGGTCAATTTACCGT
ACGTAGCATCACCTTCACCTTCACCGGAGACAGAAAATTTGTGACCATTAACATCACCATCTAATTCAAC
CAAAATTGGGACAACACCAGTGAATAACTCGGTACCAAAACTGCGAAGCTGGAAGTCATCATCCATGGGG
ATGTATGGAGCCAACATCTCTAAATCAAGGTCGAGCTCACCACCTGCTGAACCTGCTCCGCTACCACCTG
CAGAGCCACCTGCGCTTGATCCTGCGGATCCAGGCAGG
